Addgene plasmid #23482: pDONR223-CARD11
Depositing lab: William Hahn & David Root. Depositing organization: Dana-Farber Cancer Institute. Publication: COT drives resistance to RAF inhibition through MAP kinase pathway reactivation. Johannessen CM, Boehm JS, Kim SY, Thomas SR, Wardwell L, Johnson LA, Emery CM, Stransky N, Cogdill AP, Barretina J, Caponigro G, Hieronymus H, Murray RR, Salehi-Ashtiani K, Hill DE, Vidal M, Zhao JJ, Yang X, Alkan O, Kim S, Harris JL, Wilson CJ, Myer VE, Finan PM, Root DE, Roberts TM, Golub T, Flaherty KT, Dummer R, Weber BL, Sellers WR, Schlegel R, Wargo JA, Hahn WC, Garraway LA. Nature. 2010 Dec 16;468(7326):968-72. doi: 10.1038/nature09627 PubMed 21107320.
Backbone
  Vector backbone: pDONR223
  Backbone manufacturer: Invitrogen
  Backbone size w/o insert (bp): 5005
  Vector type: Gateway Donor vector
Growth in bacteria
  Bacterial resistance: Spectinomycin, 50 μg/mL
  Growth temperature: 37°C
  Growth strain: DH5alpha
  Copy number: High Copy
Gene/Insert
  Gene/Insert name: CARD11 (alt name: caspase recruitment domain family, member 11;CARD11)
  Species: H. sapiens (human)
  Insert size (bp): 3444
  Mutation: A291C,C292T,1MM
  Entrez Gene: CARD11 (a.k.a. BENTA, BIMP3, CARMA1, IMD11, IMD11A, PPBL)
  Cloning method: Gateway Cloning
  Sequencing primers: 5′ M13pUC-fwd; 3′ M13rev
Terms and licenses: Academic/Nonprofit Terms; Industry Terms: Not Available to Industry
Depositor comments: The ORF has no Stop codon. This design enables easy recombination into a destination vector to add an epitope tag of choice and Stop codon to the ORF. Do NOT use this plasmid directly for transfections. A set of 4 custom lentiviral vectors is available ( pLX301 (http://www.addgene.org/25895/) , pLX302 (http://www.addgene.org/25896/) , pLX303 (http://www.addgene.org/25897/) , pLX304 (http://www.addgene.org/25890/) ) to be used to express these ORFs in mammalian cells. These plasmids are not included in the kit and must be ordered separately.
How to cite: pDONR223-CARD11 was a gift from William Hahn & David Root (Addgene plasmid # 23482 ; http://n2t.net/addgene:23482 ; RRID:Addgene_23482)
