[The description below was written by a language model from this plasmid's Addgene catalogue record and the feature table of its GenBank file.]
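Description:
pDONR223-CARD11 is a Gateway entry clone built on the Invitrogen pDONR223 donor backbone (about 5 kb without insert) and carrying the human CARD11 open reading frame (caspase recruitment domain family member 11, also known as CARMA1 or BIMP3), listed at 3444 bp. It is a high-copy bacterial plasmid selected with spectinomycin. The record does not name the origin of replication, and no promoter for the insert is recorded, which fits its role as a shuttle clone rather than an expression construct. The ORF was introduced by Gateway recombination and can be read from the flanking M13 forward and reverse primer sites. The catalogue notes nucleotide changes relative to the reference (A291C, C292T, and a further mismatch), so the clone is not an exact match to the reference coding sequence.

The ORF lacks a stop codon. This "open" format lets the insert be recombined into a destination vector that provides a C-terminal epitope tag and the stop codon in frame. The depositors state that the plasmid should not be transfected directly. They point instead to a companion set of lentiviral destination vectors (pLX301 to pLX304) for expression in mammalian cells. The clone belongs to an ORF collection associated with a study of resistance to RAF inhibition through MAP kinase pathway reactivation.

The sequence record held for this plasmid is only a 926 bp partial read. Its sole annotation is a 25 bp Gateway recombination site labelled attB1, presumably at the 5′ junction of the insert. The rest of the ORF and the backbone features are not documented there.
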