LOCUS       Exported 926 bp ds-DNA linear SYN 25-MAY-2021
DEFINITION  synthetic linear DNA
ACCESSION   .
VERSION     .
KEYWORDS    pDONR223-CARD11
SOURCE      synthetic DNA construct
  ORGANISM  synthetic DNA construct
REFERENCE   1 (bases 1 to 926)
  AUTHORS   Johannessen CM, Boehm JS, Kim SY, Thomas SR, Wardwell L, Johnson LA,
            Emery CM, Stransky N, Cogdill AP, Barretina J, Caponigro G,
            Hieronymus H, Murray RR, Salehi-Ashtiani K, Hill DE, Vidal M, Zhao
            JJ, Yang X, Alkan O, Kim S, Harris JL, Wilson CJ, Myer VE, Finan PM,
            Root DE, Roberts TM, Golub T, Flaherty KT, Dummer R, Weber BL,
            Sellers WR, Schlegel R, Wargo JA, Hahn WC, Garraway LA
  TITLE     COT drives resistance to RAF inhibition through MAP kinase pathway
            reactivation.
  JOURNAL   Nature. 2010 Nov 24. ():.
  PUBMED    21107320
REFERENCE   2 (bases 1 to 926)
  AUTHORS   .
  TITLE     Direct Submission
  JOURNAL   Exported May 25, 2021 from SnapGene Server 1.1.58
            http://www.snapgene.com
FEATURES             Location/Qualifiers
     source          1..926
                     /organism="synthetic DNA construct"
                     /mol_type="other DNA"
     protein_bind    71..95
                     /gene="mutant version of attB"
                     /label=attB1
                     /bound_moiety="BP Clonase(TM)"
                     /note="recombination site for the Gateway(R) BP reaction"
ORIGIN
        1 atggatttta ttttgactga tagtgacctg ttcgttgcaa caaattgatg agcaatgctt
       61 ttttataatg ccaactttgt acaaaaaagt tggcaccatg gatgactaca tggagacgct
      121 gaaggatgaa gaggacgcct tgtgggagaa tgtggagtgt aaccggcaca tgctcagccg
      181 ctatatcaac cctgccaagc tcacgcccta cctgcgtcag tgtaaggtca ttgatgagca
      241 ggatgaagat gaagtgctta atgcccctat gctgccatcc aagatcaacc gagcaggccg
      301 gctgttggac attctacata ccaaggggca aaggggctat gtggtcttct tggagagcct
      361 agaattttat tacccagaac tgtacaactt ggtgactggg aaagagccca ctcggagatt
      421 ctccaccatt gtggtggagg aaggccacga gggcctcacg cacttcctga tgaacgaggt
      481 catcaagctg cagcagcaga tgaaggccaa ggacctgcaa cgctgcgagc tgctggccag
      541 gttgcggcag ctggaggatg agaagaagca gatgacgctg acgcgcgtgg agctgctaac
      601 cttccaggag cggtactaca agatgaagga agagcgggac agctacaatg acgagctggt
      661 caaggtgaag gacgacaact acaacttagc catgcgctac gcacagctca gtgaggagaa
      721 gaacatggcg gtcatgagga gccgagacct ccaactcgag atcgatcagc taaagcaccg
      781 gttgaataag atggaggagg aatgtaagct ggagagaaat cagtctctaa aactgaagaa
      841 tgacattgaa atcggcccaa gatgagcagt ctggaactgg agcggggaga atgaaatgct
      901 gaagaccaaa aaccaggagc tgcagt
//
