>Addgene plasmid #23482 | pDONR223-CARD11 | addgene partial sequence | sequence record 29328 | 23482 with M13pUC-fwd
GCTCGGGCCCAATAATGATTTTATTTTGACTGATAGTGACCTGTTCGTTGCAACAAATTGATGAGCAATG
CTTTTTTATAATGCCAACTTTGTACAAAAAAGTTGGCACCATGGATGACTACATGGAGACGCTGAAGGAT
GAAGAGGACGCCTTGTGGGAGAATGTGGAGTGTAACCGGCACATGCTCAGCCGCTATATCAACCCTGCCA
AGCTCACGCCCTACCTGCGTCAGTGTAAGGTCATTGATGAGCAGGATGAAGATGAAGTGCTTAATGCCCC
TATGCTGCCATCCAAGATCAACCGAGCAGGCCGGCTGTTGGACATTCTACATACCAAGGGGCAAAGGGGC
TATGTGGTCTTCTTGGAGAGCCTAGAATTTTATTACCCAGAACTGTACAAACTGGTGACTGGGAAAGAGC
CCACTCGGAGATTCTCCACCATTGTGGTGGAGGAAGGCCACGAGGGCCTCACGCACTTCCTGATGAACGA
GGTCATCAAGCTGCAGCAGCAGATGAAGGCCAAGGACCTGCAACGCTGCGAGCTGCTGGCCAGGTTGCGG
CAGCTGGAGGATGAGAAGAAGCAGATGACGCTGACGCGCGTGG
