>Addgene plasmid #23482 | pDONR223-CARD11 | depositor partial sequence | sequence record 46881 | Author sequence, M13-rev
GGGGGATTCAGCTTGGATGGCAATAATGATTTTATTTTGACTGATAGTGACCTGTTCGTTGCAACAAATT
GATAAGCAATGCTTTCTTATAATGCCAACTTTGTACAAGAAAGTTGGCAACAGCTGGTCCTCGTCCACCC
AGATGGTCTTGCGCTGCTCCTCGCCGATCTTGTCCTTGACAACGCGGAGCAGCTCCTCTACGCTGCCCCA
CATGTCAGGTTCCACCGTGGCGTACAGGCACGGCAGGGCCTCCAGCTCCTTCTCCTTCAGCCGGCACACG
CGCAGGAACTCCTCCTCCGTCTCAGGTCGGGGCAGCAGCTTTCTGAACCTCTTGATGTTCTTCTCACACA
CCCGGATGAAGAGCACGATGGGGTAGATGTTGGACTTGATCAAGTCTCTTGTGCAGCCGATCCCAGCCTC
CAGCAGGCAGTGCTTGTTCTTGGCGGCCACAGCTTCAATGTTGGCAGGGGCGATGCATTCGAACGCGTTG
GGGTTCTTCTCTCGGGAGTAGATGATGGTCTCCGTCTTCTGCCTTCTGAGGAACTCATCTCTTGTGACGA
TATCTGACTTGCAGATGGTGAACTCCATGGCACCTCCCGAGTTGAGCAGCCTCTGCACCAGCGTCTTGGC
CAGCACGGTGGGTGTGAAGAGCACGGGCCGGCGGCGCTCGCAGTAGAAGGCGCGTACCAGGCTGTAGGGG
ATGAGGCTGAGGTTCTTGCCCAGCTCGCTCTCAGGGTCCAGCTCTTCCTGCTTCTCAGT
